Addgene plasmid #103719: LSB-hsa-miR-671-5p
Purpose: Used to sense miRNA activity using fluorescence based tools. hsa-miR-671-5p target in 3' UTR of of mKate. miRNA activity can be measured by the repression of mKate2 relative to EBFP2 fluorescent proteins . Plasmid is inherently unstable; please see Depositor Comments
Depositing lab: Ron Weiss. Depositing organization: Massachusetts Institute of Technology. Publication: A mixed antagonistic/synergistic miRNA repression model enables accurate predictions of multi-input miRNA sensor activity. Gam JJ, Babb J, Weiss R. Nat Commun. 2018 Jun 22;9(1):2430. doi: 10.1038/s41467-018-04575-0. PubMed 29934631.
Backbone
  Vector backbone: Low Sensor Backbone (LSB)
  Vector type: Mammalian Expression, Synthetic Biology
Growth in bacteria
  Bacterial resistance: Ampicillin and Kanamycin, 100 & 50 μg/mL
  Growth temperature: 30°C
  Growth strain: NEB Stable
  Copy number: High Copy
Gene/Insert
  Gene/Insert name: hsa-miR-671-5p target
  Species: H. sapiens (human)
  Entrez Gene: MIR671 (a.k.a. MIRN671, hsa-mir-671)
  Promoter: EF-1a
  Cloning method: Gibson Cloning
Terms and licenses: Academic/Nonprofit Terms; Industry Terms: Not Available to Industry
Depositor comments: Please note that this plasmid is inherently unstable due to a repeating poly A element. We recommend performing a diagnostic digest on multiple colonies upon receipt. The depositors would like to note the presence of several discrepancies between the depositor sequence and physical plasmid sequence. In particular, the sequences upstream and downstream of the puromycin coding region have 10 bp insertions which do not affect the ability to perform puromycin selection. The sequences for those regions within the physical plasmids are as follows: Upstream of Puro: GAATTCGACCGCCTGTCTCAAGGTGCCACC; Downstream of Puro: GCTTTGAGACTACGCGTGAATTCACTCCTC. Please contact if you are interested in this plasmid prior to placing an order.
How to cite: LSB-hsa-miR-671-5p was a gift from Ron Weiss (Addgene plasmid # 103719 ; http://n2t.net/addgene:103719 ; RRID:Addgene_103719)
