[The description below was written by a language model from this plasmid's Addgene catalogue record and pLannotate feature annotations shown in this document.]
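Description:
LSB-hsa-miR-671-5p is an 11 kb mammalian expression plasmid built on the Low Sensor Backbone (LSB) and designed as a two-colour fluorescent sensor of microRNA activity. It replicates in E. coli from a high-copy ColE1/pUC-type origin and carries both β-lactamase (AmpR) and an aph(3')-Ia kanamycin resistance gene, so it is selected with ampicillin and kanamycin together. A puromycin N-acetyltransferase coding sequence followed by a rabbit β-globin polyadenylation signal is also present for selection in mammalian cells. No mammalian promoter is annotated directly upstream of it, so the record does not show how it is driven.

The payload consists of two parallel transcription units, each using the human EF-1α core promoter with its intron A and ending in a β-globin 3' region and poly(A) signal. Gateway attB4, attB1 and attB2 scars flank the promoter and coding segments, and the target insert itself is recorded as cloned by Gibson assembly. The first unit expresses the red fluorescent protein mKate2. According to the catalogue entry, it carries a target site for human miR-671-5p in its 3' UTR, although this site is not annotated as a separate feature in the table. The second unit expresses the blue protein EBFP2 without a target and serves as an internal reference for delivery and expression level. When miR-671-5p is active in a transfected cell, mKate2 output is repressed relative to EBFP2, and the red-to-blue ratio gives a readout of miRNA activity.

The depositor notes that the repeated poly(A) elements make the plasmid inherently unstable. They also report small insertions flanking the puromycin coding region in the physical plasmid relative to the deposited sequence, which are said not to affect puromycin selection.
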