Features (pLannotate 1.2.2; 28 found; start..end, strand, type, name):
     87..675     -  rep_origin     ori: high-copy-number ColE1/pMB1/pBR322/pUC origin of replication
    846..1706    -  CDS            AmpR: β-lactamase; bla; confers resistance to ampicillin, carbenicillin, and related antibiotics
   1707..1778    -  promoter       AmpR promoter: bla
   1857..2456    +  CDS            PuroR: puromycin N-acetyltransferase; pac from Streptomyces alboniger; confers resistance to puromycin
   2461..2541    +  CDS            HBB (fragment): HBB_PONPY - Experimental evidence at transcript level: Swiss-Prot protein existence level 2. Involved in oxygen transport from the lung to the various peripheral tissues. From Pongo pygmaeus (Bornean orangutan).
   2612..2667    +  polyA_signal   β-globin poly(A) signal: rabbit β-globin polyadenylation signal (Gil and Proudfoot, 1987)
   3646..3666    +  protein_bind   attB4: mutant version of attB; core recombination site for the Gateway® BP reaction BP Clonase™
   3734..3945    +  promoter       EF-1α core promoter: core promoter for human elongation factor EF-1α
   3946..4884    +  intron         EF-1α intron A: intron upstream of the start codon of human EF-1α
   4911..4931    +  protein_bind   attB1: mutant version of attB; core recombination site for the Gateway® BP reaction BP Clonase™
   4951..5646    +  CDS            mKate2: mKate2 is a basic (constitutively fluorescent) red fluorescent protein published in 2009, derived from Entacmaea quadricolor. It is reported to be a rapidly-maturing monomer with moderate acid sensitivity.
   5666..5690    -  protein_bind   attB2: mutant version of attB; recombination site for the Gateway® BP reaction BP Clonase™
   5838..5912    +  CDS            HBB (fragment): HBB_PONPY - Experimental evidence at transcript level: Swiss-Prot protein existence level 2. Involved in oxygen transport from the lung to the various peripheral tissues. From Pongo pygmaeus (Bornean orangutan).
   5983..6038    +  polyA_signal   β-globin poly(A) signal: rabbit β-globin polyadenylation signal (Gil and Proudfoot, 1987)
   6422..6447    +  misc_feature   SA: splice acceptor site
   7119..7139    +  protein_bind   attB4: mutant version of attB; core recombination site for the Gateway® BP reaction BP Clonase™
   7207..7418    +  promoter       EF-1α core promoter: core promoter for human elongation factor EF-1α
   7419..8357    +  intron         EF-1α intron A: intron upstream of the start codon of human EF-1α
   8384..8404    +  protein_bind   attB1: mutant version of attB; core recombination site for the Gateway® BP reaction BP Clonase™
   8415..9131    +  CDS            EBFP2: EBFP2 is a basic (constitutively fluorescent) blue fluorescent protein published in 2007, derived from Aequorea victoria. It is reported to be a rapidly-maturing monomer with moderate acid sensitivity.
   9139..9163    -  protein_bind   attB2: mutant version of attB; recombination site for the Gateway® BP reaction BP Clonase™
   9167..9247    +  CDS            HBB (fragment): HBB_PONPY - Experimental evidence at transcript level: Swiss-Prot protein existence level 2. Involved in oxygen transport from the lung to the various peripheral tissues. From Pongo pygmaeus (Bornean orangutan).
   9318..9373    +  polyA_signal   β-globin poly(A) signal: rabbit β-globin polyadenylation signal (Gil and Proudfoot, 1987)
   9756..9778    -  protein_bind   lac operator (fragment): The lac repressor binds to the lac operator to inhibit transcription in E. coli. This inhibition can be relieved by adding lactose or isopropyl-β-D-thiogalactopyranoside (IPTG). lac repressor encoded by lacI
   9782..9812    -  promoter       lac promoter: promoter for the E. coli lac operon
   9827..9848    -  protein_bind   CAP binding site: CAP binding activates transcription in the presence of cAMP. E. coli catabolite activator protein
   9861..9900    -  CDS            lacI (fragment): lac repressor; lacI; The lac repressor binds to the lac operator to inhibit transcription in E. coli. This inhibition can be relieved by adding lactose or isopropyl-β-D-thiogalactopyranoside (IPTG).
  10073..10882   +  CDS            KanR: aminoglycoside phosphotransferase; aph(3')-Ia; confers resistance to kanamycin in bacteria or G418 (Geneticin®) in eukaryotes
>Addgene plasmid #103719 | LSB-hsa-miR-671-5p | depositor full sequence | sequence record 196486 | Full Sequence
AATTGAGGGGATAACGCAGGAAAGAACATGTGAGCAAAAGGCCAGCAAAAGGCCAGGAACCGTAAAAAGG
CCGCGTTGCTGGCGTTTTTCCATAGGCTCCGCCCCCCTGACGAGCATCACAAAAATCGACGCTCAAGTCA
GAGGTGGCGAAACCCGACAGGACTATAAAGATACCAGGCGTTTCCCCCTGGAAGCTCCCTCGTGCGCTCT
CCTGTTCCGACCCTGCCGCTTACCGGATACCTGTCCGCCTTTCTCCCTTCGGGAAGCGTGGCGCTTTCTC
ATAGCTCACGCTGTAGGTATCTCAGTTCGGTGTAGGTCGTTCGCTCCAAGCTGGGCTGTGTGCACGAACC
CCCCGTTCAGCCCGACCGCTGCGCCTTATCCGGTAACTATCGTCTTGAGTCCAACCCGGTAAGACACGAC
TTATCGCCACTGGCAGCAGCCACTGGTAACAGGATTAGCAGAGCGAGGTATGTAGGCGGTGCTACAGAGT
TCTTGAAGTGGTGGCCTAACTACGGCTACACTAGAAGAACAGTATTTGGTATCTGCGCTCTGCTGAAGCC
AGTTACCTTCGGAAAAAGAGTTGGTAGCTCTTGATCCGGCAAACAAACCACCGCTGGTAGCGGTGGTTTT
TTTGTTTGCAAGCAGCAGATTACGCGCAGAAAAAAAGGATCTCAAGAAGATCCTTTGATCTTTTCTACGG
GGTCTGACGCTCAGTGGAACGAAAACTCACGTTAAGGGATTTTGGTCATGAGATTATCAAAAAGGATCTT
CACCTAGATCCTTTTAAATTAAAAATGAAGTTTTAAATCAATCTAAAGTATATATGAGTAAACTTGGTCT
GACAGTTACCAATGCTTAATCAGTGAGGCACCTATCTCAGCGATCTGTCTATTTCGTTCATCCATAGTTG
CCTGACTCCCCGTCGTGTAGATAACTACGATACGGGAGGGCTTACCATCTGGCCCCAGTGCTGCAATGAT
ACCGCGAGAACCACGCTCACCGGCTCCAGATTTATCAGCAATAAACCAGCCAGCCGGAAGGGCCGAGCGC
AGAAGTGGTCCTGCAACTTTATCCGCCTCCATCCAGTCTATTAATTGTTGCCGGGAAGCTAGAGTAAGTA
GTTCGCCAGTTAATAGTTTGCGCAACGTTGTTGCCATTGCTACAGGCATCGTGGTGTCACGCTCGTCGTT
TGGTATGGCTTCATTCAGCTCCGGTTCCCAACGATCAAGGCGAGTTACATGATCCCCCATGTTGTGCAAA
AAAGCGGTTAGCTCCTTCGGTCCTCCGATCGTTGTCAGAAGTAAGTTGGCCGCAGTGTTATCACTCATGG
TTATGGCAGCACTGCATAATTCTCTTACTGTCATGCCATCCGTAAGATGCTTTTCTGTGACTGGTGAGTA
CTCAACCAAGTCATTCTGAGAATAGTGTATGCGGCGACCGAGTTGCTCTTGCCCGGCGTCAATACGGGAT
AATACCGCGCCACATAGCAGAACTTTAAAAGTGCTCATCATTGGAAAACGTTCTTCGGGGCGAAAACTCT
CAAGGATCTTACCGCTGTTGAGATCCAGTTCGATGTAACCCACTCGTGCACCCAACTGATCTTCAGCATC
TTTTACTTTCACCAGCGTTTCTGGGTGAGCAAAAACAGGAAGGCAAAATGCCGCAAAAAAGGGAATAAGG
GCGACACGGAAATGTTGAATACTCATACTCTTCCTTTTTCAATATTATTGAAGCATTTATCAGGGTTATT
GTCTCATGAGCGGATACATATTTGAATGTAGCTCCGAATTTCTCGAGGGCTTGTCGACGACGGCGGTCTC
CGTCGTCAGGATCATGAATTCGACCCGCCTGCCACCATGACCGAGTACAAGCCCACGGTGCGCCTCGCCA
CCCGCGACGACGTCCCCCGGGCCGTACGCACCCTCGCCGCCGCGTTCGCCGACTACCCCGCCACGCGCCA
CACCGTCGACCCGGACCGCCACATCGAGCGGGTCACCGAGCTGCAAGAACTCTTCCTCACGCGCGTCGGG
CTCGACATCGGCAAGGTGTGGGTCGCGGACGACGGCGCCGCGGTGGCGGTCTGGACCACGCCGGAGAGCG
TCGAAGCGGGGGCGGTGTTCGCCGAGATCGGCCCGCGCATGGCCGAGTTGAGCGGTTCCCGGCTGGCCGC
GCAGCAACAGATGGAAGGCCTCCTGGCGCCGCACCGGCCCAAGGAGCCCGCGTGGTTCCTGGCCACCGTC
GGCGTCTCGCCCGACCACCAGGGCAAGGGTCTGGGCAGCGCCGTCGTGCTCCCCGGAGTGGAGGCGGCCG
AGCGCGCCGGGGTGCCCGCCTTCCTGGAGACATCCGCGCCCCGCAACCTCCCCTTCTACGAGCGGCTCGG
CTTCACCGTCACCGCCGACGTCGAGGTGCCCGAAGGACCGCGCACCTGGTGCATGACCCGCAAGCCCGGT
GCCTGATACGCGTGAATTCACTCCTCAGGTGCAGGCTGCCTATCAGAAGGTGGTGGCTGGTGTGGCCAAT
GCCCTGGCTCACAAATACCACTGAGATCTTTTTCCCTCTGCCAAAAATTATGGGGACATCATGAAGCCCC
TTGAGCATCTGACTTCTGGCTAATAAAGGAAATTTATTTTCATTGCAATAGTGTGTTGGAATTTTTTGTG
TCTCTCACTCGGAAGGACATATGGGAGGGCAAATCATTTAAAACATCAGAATGAGTATTTGGTTTAGAGT
TTGGCAACATATGCCCATATGCTGGCTGCCATGAACAAAGGTTGGCTATAAAGAGGTCATCAGTATATGA
AACAGCCCCCTGCTGTCCATTCCTTATTCCATAGAAAAGCCTTGACTTGAGGTTAGATTTTTTTTATATT
TTGTTTTGTGTTATTTTTTTCTTTAACATCCCTAAAATTTTCCTTACATGTTTTACTAGCCAGATTTTTC
CTCCTCTCCTGACTACTCCCAGTCATAGCTGTCCCTCTTCTCTTATGGAGATCCCTCGACCTGCAGCCCA
AGCTTGAATTCTCTAGAATTACCCTGTTATCCCTATGCTTGGTTTACCGAGCTCTTATTGGTTTTCAAAC
TTCATTGACTGTGCCCAACGCGCCTGGGAGCTCACGGGGACAGCCCCCCCCCAAAGCCCCCAGGGATGTA
ATTACGTCCCTCCCCCGCTAGGGGGCAGCAGCGAGCCGCCCGGGGCTCCGCTCCGGTCCGGCGCTCCCCC
CGCATCCCCGAGCCGGCAGCGTGCGGGGACAGCCCGGGCACGGGGAAGGTGGCACGGGATCGCTTTCCTC
TGAACGCTTCTCGCTGCTCTTTGAGCCTGCAGACACCTGGGGGGATACGGGGAAAAAGCTAGGCTGAAAG
ACCGGTTCTTAGAATGACACGCGCCTGGGAGCTCACGGGGACAGCCCCCCCCCAAAGCCCCCAGGGATGT
AATTACGTCCCTCCCCCGCTAGGGGGCAGCAGCGAGCCGCCCGGGGCTCCGCTCCGGTCCGGCGCTCCCC
CCGCATCCCCGAGCCGGCAGCGTGCGGGGACAGCCCGGGCACGGGGAAGGTGGCACGGGATCGCTTTCCT
CTGAACGCTTCTCGCTGCTCTTTGAGCCTGCAGACACCTGGGGGGATACGGGGAAAAAGCTAACTTCTGA
GACGACAACTTTGTATAGAAAAGTTGGCTCCGAATTCGCCCTTGACAGCAGAGATCCAGTTTGGTTAATT
AATTGGCTCCGGTGCCCGTCAGTGGGCAGAGCGCACATCGCCCACAGTCCCCGAGAAGTTGTGGGGAGGG
GTCGGCAATTGAACCGGTGCCTAGAGAAGGTGGCGCGGGGTAAACTGGGAAAGTGATGTCGTGTACTGGC
TCCGCCTTTTTCCCGAGGGTGGGGGAGAACCGTATATAAGTGCAGTAGTCGCCGTGAACGTTCTTTTTCG
CAACGGGTTTGCCGCCAGAACACAGGTAAGTGCCGTGTGTGGTTCCCGCGGGCCTGGCCTCTTTACGGGT
TATGGCCCTTGCGTGCCTTGAATTACTTCCACCTGGCTGCAGTACGTGATTCTTGATCCCGAGCTTCGGG
TTGGAAGTGGGTGGGAGAGTTCGAGGCCTTGCGCTTAAGGAGCCCCTTCGCCTCGTGCTTGAGTTGAGGC
CTGGCCTGGGCGCTGGGGCCGCCGCGTGCGAATCTGGTGGCACCTTCGCGCCTGTCTCGCTGCTTTCGAT
AAGTCTCTAGCCATTTAAAATTTTTGATGACCTGCTGCGACGCTTTTTTTCTGGCAAGATAGTCTTGTAA
ATGCGGGCCAAGATCTGCACACTGGTATTTCGGTTTTTGGGGCCGCGGGCGGCGACGGGGCCCGTGCGTC
CCAGCGCACATGTTCGGCGAGGCGGGGCCTGCGAGCGCGGCCACCGAGAATCGGACGGGGGTAGTCTCAA
GCTGGCCGGCCTGCTCTGGTGCCTGGCCTCGCGCCGCCGTGTATCGCCCCGCCCTGGGCGGCAAGGCTGG
CCCGGTCGGCACCAGTTGCGTGAGCGGAAAGATGGCCGCTTCCCGGCCCTGCTGCAGGGAGCTCAAAATG
GAGGACGCGGCGCTCGGGAGAGCGGGCGGGTGAGTCACCCACACAAAGGAAAAGGGCCTTTCCGTCCTCA
GCCGTCGCTTCATGTGACTCCACGGAGTACCGGGCGCCGTCCAGGCACCTCGATTAGTTCTCGAGCTTTT
GGAGTACGTCGTCTTTAGGTTGGGGGGAGGGGTTTTATGCGATGGAGTTTCCCCACACTGAGTGGGTGGA
GACTGAAGTTAGGCCAGCTTGGCACTTGATGTAATTCTCCTTGGAATTTGCCCTTTTTGAGTTTGGATCT
TGGTTCATTCTCAAGCCTCAGACAGTGGTTCAAAGTTTTTTTCTTCCATTTCAGGTGTCGTGAGAAGGGC
GAATTCGACCCAAGTTTGTACAAAAAAGCAGGCTGGATCCAGGTGCCACCATGGTGAGCGAGCTGATTAA
GGAGAACATGCACATGAAGCTGTACATGGAGGGCACCGTGAACAACCACCACTTCAAGTGCACATCCGAG
GGCGAAGGCAAGCCCTACGAGGGCACCCAGACCATGAGAATCAAGGCGGTCGAGGGCGGCCCTCTCCCCT
TCGCCTTCGACATCCTGGCTACCAGCTTCATGTACGGCAGCAAAACCTTCATCAACCACACCCAGGGCAT
CCCCGACTTCTTTAAGCAGTCCTTCCCCGAGGGCTTCACATGGGAGAGAGTCACCACATACGAAGATGGG
GGCGTGCTGACCGCTACCCAGGACACCAGCCTCCAGGACGGCTGCCTCATCTACAACGTCAAGATCAGAG
GGGTGAACTTCCCATCCAACGGCCCTGTGATGCAGAAGAAAACACTCGGCTGGGAGGCCTCCACCGAGAC
ACTGTACCCCGCTGACGGCGGCCTGGAAGGCAGAGCCGACATGGCCCTGAAGCTCGTGGGCGGGGGCCAC
CTGATCTGCAACCTTAAGACCACATACAGATCCAAGAAACCCGCTAAGAACCTCAAGATGCCCGGCGTCT
ACTATGTGGACAGGAGACTGGAAAGAATCAAGGAGGCCGACAAAGAGACATACGTCGAGCAGCACGAGGT
GGCTGTGGCCAGATACTGCGACCTCCCTAGCAAACTGGGGCACAAACTTAATTGAGAATTCTACCACCCA
GCTTTCTTGTACAAAGTGGTACGTCTCAAGACCAGAGGTCTCTGCTTTCGTCCGTCTCCAGCCCCTCCAG
GGCTTCCTCTCCAGCCCCTCCAGGGCTTCCTCTCCAGCCCCTCCAGGGCTTCCTCTCCAGCCCCTCCAGG
GCTTCCTCAACCAGAAGAGACCTGTGCTTCACTCCTCAGGTGCAGGCTGCCTATCAGAAGGTGGTGGCTG
GTGTGGCCAATGCCCTGGCTCACAAATACCACTGAGATCTTTTTCCCTCTGCCAAAAATTATGGGGACAT
CATGAAGCCCCTTGAGCATCTGACTTCTGGCTAATAAAGGAAATTTATTTTCATTGCAATAGTGTGTTGG
AATTTTTTGTGTCTCTCACTCGGAAGGACATATGGGAGGGCAAATCATTTAAAACATCAGAATGAGTATT
TGGTTTAGAGTTTGGCAACATATGCCCATATGCTGGCTGCCATGAACAAAGGTTGGCTATAAAGAGGTCA
TCAGTATATGAAACAGCCCCCTGCTGTCCATTCCTTATTCCATAGAAAAGCCTTGACTTGAGGTTAGATT
TTTTTTATATTTTGTTTTGTGTTATTTTTTTCTTTAACATCCCTAAAATTTTCCTTACATGTTTTACTAG
CCAGATTTTTCCTCCTCTCCTGACTACTCCCAGTCATAGCTGTCCCTCTTCTCTTATGGAGATCCCGAGC
GGTGCGTTTTTATGCTTGTAGTATTGTATAATGTTTTTAAGATCCAAGCTTCTGACCTCTTCTCTTCCTC
CCACAGGGCCTCGAGACAATTGCATCGATGGTACCAGTGAAAGTCTGCAATGAATTCGAGTTGGCGCGCC
TGTCATTCTAAATCTCTCTTTCAGCCTAAAGCTTTTTCCCCGTATCCCCCCAGGTGTCTGCAGGCTCAAA
GAGCAGCGAGAAGCGTTCAGAGGAAAGCGATCCCGTGCCACCTTCCCCGTGCCCGGGCTGTCCCCGCACG
CTGCCGGCTCGGGGATGCGGGGGGAGCGCCGGACCGGAGCGGAGCCCCGGGCGGCTCGCTGCTGCCCCCT
AGCGGGGGAGGGACGTAATTACATCCCTGGGGGCTTTGGGAGGGGGCTGTCCCCGTGAGCTCCCAGGCGC
GCCTGTCATTCTAAATCTCTCTTTCAGCCTAAAGCTTTTTCCCCGTATCCCCCCAGGTGTCTGCAGGCTC
AAAGAGCAGCGAGAAGCGTTCAGAGGAAAGCGATCCCGTGCCACCTTCCCCGTGCCCGGGCTGTCCCCGC
ACGCTGCCGGCTCGGGGATGCGGGGGGAGCGCCGGACCGGAGCGGAGCCCCGGGCGGCTCGCTGCTGCCC
CCTAGCGGGGGAGGGACGTAATTACATCCCTGGGGGCTTTGGGGGGGGGCTGTCCCCGTGAGCTCCCAGG
CGCGCCAACTCGGTACCGTATCGATGTCGACGTTAACGCTAGTGATATCAACTTTGTATAGAAAAGTTGG
CTCCGAATTCGCCCTTGACAGCAGAGATCCAGTTTGGTTAATTAATTGGCTCCGGTGCCCGTCAGTGGGC
AGAGCGCACATCGCCCACAGTCCCCGAGAAGTTGTGGGGAGGGGTCGGCAATTGAACCGGTGCCTAGAGA
AGGTGGCGCGGGGTAAACTGGGAAAGTGATGTCGTGTACTGGCTCCGCCTTTTTCCCGAGGGTGGGGGAG
AACCGTATATAAGTGCAGTAGTCGCCGTGAACGTTCTTTTTCGCAACGGGTTTGCCGCCAGAACACAGGT
AAGTGCCGTGTGTGGTTCCCGCGGGCCTGGCCTCTTTACGGGTTATGGCCCTTGCGTGCCTTGAATTACT
TCCACCTGGCTGCAGTACGTGATTCTTGATCCCGAGCTTCGGGTTGGAAGTGGGTGGGAGAGTTCGAGGC
CTTGCGCTTAAGGAGCCCCTTCGCCTCGTGCTTGAGTTGAGGCCTGGCCTGGGCGCTGGGGCCGCCGCGT
GCGAATCTGGTGGCACCTTCGCGCCTGTCTCGCTGCTTTCGATAAGTCTCTAGCCATTTAAAATTTTTGA
TGACCTGCTGCGACGCTTTTTTTCTGGCAAGATAGTCTTGTAAATGCGGGCCAAGATCTGCACACTGGTA
TTTCGGTTTTTGGGGCCGCGGGCGGCGACGGGGCCCGTGCGTCCCAGCGCACATGTTCGGCGAGGCGGGG
CCTGCGAGCGCGGCCACCGAGAATCGGACGGGGGTAGTCTCAAGCTGGCCGGCCTGCTCTGGTGCCTGGC
CTCGCGCCGCCGTGTATCGCCCCGCCCTGGGCGGCAAGGCTGGCCCGGTCGGCACCAGTTGCGTGAGCGG
AAAGATGGCCGCTTCCCGGCCCTGCTGCAGGGAGCTCAAAATGGAGGACGCGGCGCTCGGGAGAGCGGGC
GGGTGAGTCACCCACACAAAGGAAAAGGGCCTTTCCGTCCTCAGCCGTCGCTTCATGTGACTCCACGGAG
TACCGGGCGCCGTCCAGGCACCTCGATTAGTTCTCGAGCTTTTGGAGTACGTCGTCTTTAGGTTGGGGGG
AGGGGTTTTATGCGATGGAGTTTCCCCACACTGAGTGGGTGGAGACTGAAGTTAGGCCAGCTTGGCACTT
GATGTAATTCTCCTTGGAATTTGCCCTTTTTGAGTTTGGATCTTGGTTCATTCTCAAGCCTCAGACAGTG
GTTCAAAGTTTTTTTCTTCCATTTCAGGTGTCGTGAGAAGGGCGAATTCGACCCAAGTTTGTACAAAAAA
GCAGGCTCGCCACCATGGTGAGCAAGGGCGAGGAGCTGTTCACCGGGGTGGTGCCCATCCTGGTCGAGCT
GGACGGCGACGTAAACGGCCACAAGTTCAGCGTGAGGGGCGAGGGCGAGGGCGATGCCACCAACGGCAAG
CTGACCCTGAAGTTCATCTGCACCACCGGCAAGCTGCCCGTGCCCTGGCCCACCCTCGTGACCACCCTGA
GCCACGGCGTGCAGTGCTTCGCCCGCTACCCCGACCACATGAAGCAGCACGACTTCTTCAAGTCCGCCAT
GCCCGAAGGCTACGTCCAGGAGCGCACCATCTTCTTCAAGGACGACGGCACCTACAAGACCCGCGCCGAG
GTGAAGTTCGAGGGCGACACCCTAGTGAACCGCATCGAGCTGAAGGGCGTCGACTTCAAGGAGGACGGCA
ACATCCTGGGGCACAAGCTGGAGTACAACTTCAACAGCCACAACATCTATATCATGGCCGTCAAGCAGAA
GAACGGCATCAAGGTGAACTTCAAGATCCGCCACAACGTGGAGGACGGCAGCGTGCAGCTCGCCGACCAC
TACCAGCAGAACACCCCCATCGGCGACGGCCCCGTGCTGCTGCCCGACAGCCACTACCTGAGCACCCAGT
CCGTGCTGAGCAAAGACCCCAACGAGAAGCGCGATCACATGGTCCTGCTGGAGTTCCGCACCGCCGCCGG
GATCACTCTCGGCATGGACGAGCTGTACAAGTAATACCACCCAGCTTTCTTGTACAAAGTGGTACGCGTG
AATTCACTCCTCAGGTGCAGGCTGCCTATCAGAAGGTGGTGGCTGGTGTGGCCAATGCCCTGGCTCACAA
ATACCACTGAGATCTTTTTCCCTCTGCCAAAAATTATGGGGACATCATGAAGCCCCTTGAGCATCTGACT
TCTGGCTAATAAAGGAAATTTATTTTCATTGCAATAGTGTGTTGGAATTTTTTGTGTCTCTCACTCGGAA
GGACATATGGGAGGGCAAATCATTTAAAACATCAGAATGAGTATTTGGTTTAGAGTTTGGCAACATATGC
CCATATGCTGGCTGCCATGAACAAAGGTTGGCTATAAAGAGGTCATCAGTATATGAAACAGCCCCCTGCT
GTCCATTCCTTATTCCATAGAAAAGCCTTGACTTGAGGTTAGATTTTTTTTATATTTTGTTTTGTGTTAT
TTTTTTCTTTAACATCCCTAAAATTTTCCTTACATGTTTTACTAGCCAGATTTTTCCTCCTCTCCTGACT
ACTCCCAGTCATAGCTGTCCCTCTTCTCTTATGGAGATCCCTCGACCTGCAGCCCAAGCTTGGCGTAATC
ATGGTCATAGCTGTTTCCTGTGTGAAATTGTTATCCGCTCACAATTCCACACAACATACGAGCCGGAAGC
ATAAAGTGTAAAGCCTGGGGTGCCTAATGAGTGAGCTAACTCACATTAATTGCGTTGCGCTCACTGCCCG
CTTTCCAGTCGGGAAACCTGTCGTGCCAGCGGATCGACAGTACTAAGCTTGGTCTAATACCCAATCTCTC
GTCTTATCCAGATGTTTTATACGCCTCTGGCCCGTGTCTCAAAATCTCTGATGTTACATTGCACAAGATA
AAATAATATCATCATGAACAATAAAACTGTCTGCTTACATAAACAGTAATACAAGGGGTGTTATGAGCCA
TATTCAACGGGAAACGTCGAGGCCGCGATTAAATTCCAACATGGATGCTGATTTATATGGGTATAAATGG
GCTCGCGATAATGTCGGGCAATCAGGTGCGACAATCTATCGCTTGTATGGGAAGCCCGATGCGCCAGAGT
TGTTTCTGAAACATGGCAAAGGTAGCGTTGCCAATGATGTTACAGATGAGATGGTCAGACTAAACTGGCT
GACGGAATTTATGCCTCTTCCGACCATCAAGCATTTTATCCGTACTCCTGATGATGCATGGTTACTCACC
ACTGCGATCCCCGGAAAAACAGCATTCCAGGTATTAGAAGAATATCCTGATTCAGGTGAAAATATTGTTG
ATGCGCTGGCAGTGTTCCTGCGCCGGTTGCATTCGATTCCTGTTTGTAATTGTCCTTTTAACAGCGATCG
CGTATTTCGTCTCGCTCAGGCGCAATCACGAATGAATAACGGTTTGGTTGATGCGAGTGATTTTGATGAC
GAGCGTAATGGCTGGCCTGTTGAACAAGTCTGGAAAGAAATGCATAAACTTTTGCCATTCTCACCGGATT
CAGTCGTCACTCATGGTGATTTCTCACTTGATAACCTTATTTTTGACGAGGGGAAATTAATAGGTTGTAT
TGATGTTGGACGAGTCGGAATCGCAGACCGATACCAGGATCTTGCCATCCTATGGAACTGCCTCGGTGAG
TTTTCTCCTTCATTACAGAAACGGCTTTTTCAAAAATATGGTATTGATAATCCTGATATGAATAAATTGC
AGTTTCATTTGATGCTCGATGAGTTTTTCTAATCAGAATTGGTTAATTGGTTGTAACACTGGCAGAGCAT
TACGCTGACTTGACGGGACGGCGCAAGCTCATGACCAAAATCCCTTAACGTGAGTTACGCGTCGTTCCAC
TGAGCGTCAGAGGTATCACTAGTATTACAGAGGTAAGTTATAACAGTCGCCTAACCC
