>Addgene plasmid #103719 | LSB-hsa-miR-671-5p | depositor partial sequence | sequence record 196487 | hsa-miR-671-5p target
CTCCAGCCCCTCCAGGGCTTCCT
